Addgene plasmid #225066: pET28:LanII
Purpose: Expresses precursor peptide and lanthipeptide synthetase from LanII (FAST-RiPPs) in E. coli
Depositing lab: Wilfred van der Donk. Depositing organization: University of Illinois at Urbana-Champaign. Publication: A scalable platform to discover antimicrobials of ribosomal origin. Ayikpoe RS, Shi C, Battiste AJ, Eslami SM, Ramesh S, Simon MA, Bothwell IR, Lee H, Rice AJ, Ren H, Tian Q, Harris LA, Sarksian R, Zhu L, Frerk AM, Precord TW, van der Donk WA, Mitchell DA, Zhao H. Nat Commun. 2022 Oct 17;13(1):6135. doi: 10.1038/s41467-022-33890-w. PubMed 36253467.
Backbone
  Vector backbone: pET28a
  Vector type: Bacterial Expression
Growth in bacteria
  Bacterial resistance: Kanamycin, 50 μg/mL
  Growth temperature: 37°C
  Growth strain: DH5alpha
  Copy number: High Copy
Gene/Insert
  Gene/Insert name: LanA (LanII)
  Species: Dyella sp. 333MFSha
  Insert size (bp): 231
  Mutation: WT
  Promoter: T7
  Tag / fusion protein: His6 (N terminal on insert)
  Cloning method: Golden Gate
Terms and licenses: Academic/Nonprofit Terms; Industry Terms: Not Available to Industry
Depositor comments: Also encodes LanM (LanII)
How to cite: pET28:LanII was a gift from Wilfred van der Donk (Addgene plasmid # 225066 ; http://n2t.net/addgene:225066 ; RRID:Addgene_225066)
