[The description below was written by a language model from this plasmid's Addgene catalogue record and pLannotate feature annotations shown in this document.]
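Description:
pET28:LanII is a bacterial expression plasmid built on the pET28a backbone for co-producing a class II lanthipeptide precursor peptide and its cognate synthetase in E. coli, as part of a FAST-RiPPs collection of ribosomally synthesized and post-translationally modified peptide pathways. It replicates from a ColE1/pMB1-type origin accompanied by the bom site and the rop gene, carries an f1 phage origin, and is selected with kanamycin through the aph(3')-Ia aminoglycoside phosphotransferase gene. The catalogue lists it as high copy, although rop normally moderates copy number in pBR322-derived backbones. Short tetracycline-resistance fragments flagged in the annotation are backbone remnants rather than a functional marker.

The payload, assembled by Golden Gate cloning, is organised as two independent transcription units, each with its own T7 promoter, lac operator and T7 terminator. The first, short unit begins with a His tag (annotated as a fragment of a longer His tag, consistent with the recorded N-terminal His6) and corresponds to the 231 bp wild-type LanA precursor gene from Dyella sp. 333MFSha. The second unit spans roughly 3 kb of unannotated sequence between its operator and terminator, which fits the depositor's note that the plasmid also encodes the LanM synthetase, although the feature table does not label that gene. A plasmid-borne lacI supplies the repressor, so both units are held off until induced with IPTG in a host providing T7 RNA polymerase. Co-expression lets LanM dehydrate and cyclise the LanA core peptide in vivo, and the His tag allows the modified peptide to be recovered by affinity purification for structural characterisation and antimicrobial screening.
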