Features (pLannotate 1.2.2; 19 found; start..end, strand, type, name):
      1..589     +  rep_origin     ori: high-copy-number ColE1/pMB1/pBR322/pUC origin of replication
    775..914     -  misc_feature   bom: basis of mobility region from pBR322
   1016..1207    -  CDS            rop: Rop protein, which maintains plasmids at low copy number; rop
   1224..1604    +  CDS            YPB1_ECOLX: Protein predicted: Swiss-Prot protein existence level 4. From Escherichia coli.
   1676..1967    -  CDS            TcR (fragment): tetracycline efflux protein; tet; confers resistance to tetracycline
   1982..2003    -  protein_bind   CAP binding site: CAP binding activates transcription in the presence of cAMP. E. coli catabolite activator protein
   2016..3098    -  CDS            lacI: lac repressor; lacI; The lac repressor binds to the lac operator to inhibit transcription in E. coli. This inhibition can be relieved by adding lactose or isopropyl-β-D-thiogalactopyranoside (IPTG).
   3099..3176    -  promoter       lacI promoter: lacI
   3184..3463    -  CDS            TcR (fragment): tetracycline efflux protein; tet; confers resistance to tetracycline
   3489..3507    +  promoter       T7 promoter: promoter for bacteriophage T7 RNA polymerase
   3508..3532    +  protein_bind   lac operator: The lac repressor binds to the lac operator to inhibit transcription in E. coli. This inhibition can be relieved by adding lactose or isopropyl-β-D-thiogalactopyranoside (IPTG). lac repressor encoded by lacI
   3549..3566    +  CDS            9xHis (fragment): 9xHis affinity tag
   3877..3924    +  terminator     T7 terminator: transcription terminator for bacteriophage T7 RNA polymerase
   3929..3947    +  promoter       T7 promoter: promoter for bacteriophage T7 RNA polymerase
   3948..3972    +  protein_bind   lac operator: The lac repressor binds to the lac operator to inhibit transcription in E. coli. This inhibition can be relieved by adding lactose or isopropyl-β-D-thiogalactopyranoside (IPTG). lac repressor encoded by lacI
   6933..6980    +  terminator     T7 terminator: transcription terminator for bacteriophage T7 RNA polymerase
   7021..7449    +  rep_origin     f1 ori (sequence partly withheld): f1 bacteriophage origin of replication; arrow indicates direction of (+) strand synthesis
   7502..7559    +  promoter       AmpR promoter (fragment): bla
   7568..8383    -  CDS            KanR: aminoglycoside phosphotransferase; aph(3')-Ia; confers resistance to kanamycin in bacteria or G418 (Geneticin®) in eukaryotes
>Addgene plasmid #225066 | pET28:LanII | addgene full sequence | sequence record 447348 | Addgene NGS Result
TTGAGATCCTTTTTTTCTGCGCGTAATCTGCTGCTTGCAAACAAAAAAACCACCGCTACCAGCGGTGGTT
TGTTTGCCGGATCAAGAGCTACCAACTCTTTTTCCGAAGGTAACTGGCTTCAGCAGAGCGCAGATACCAA
ATACTGTCCTTCTAGTGTAGCCGTAGTTAGGCCACCACTTCAAGAACTCTGTAGCACCGCCTACATACCT
CGCTCTGCTAATCCTGTTACCAGTGGCTGCTGCCAGTGGCGATAAGTCGTGTCTTACCGGGTTGGACTCA
AGACGATAGTTACCGGATAAGGCGCAGCGGTCGGGCTGAACGGGGGGTTCGTGCACACAGCCCAGCTTGG
AGCGAACGACCTACACCGAACTGAGATACCTACAGCGTGAGCTATGAGAAAGCGCCACGCTTCCCGAAGG
GAGAAAGGCGGACAGGTATCCGGTAAGCGGCAGGGTCGGAACAGGAGAGCGCACGAGGGAGCTTCCAGGG
GGAAACGCCTGGTATCTTTATAGTCCTGTCGGGTTTCGCCACCTCTGACTTGAGCGTCGATTTTTGTGAT
GCTCGTCAGGGGGGCGGAGCCTATGGAAAAACGCCAGCAACGCGGCCTTTTTACGGTTCCTGGCCTTTTG
CTGGCCTTTTGCTCACATGTTCTTTCCTGCGTTATCCCCTGATTCTGTGGATAACCGTATTACCGCCTTT
GAGTGAGCTGATACCGCTCGCCGCAGCCGAACGACCGAGCGCAGCGAGTCAGTGAGCGAGGAAGCGGAAG
AGCGCCTGATGCGGTATTTTCTCCTTACGCATCTGTGCGGTATTTCACACCGCAATGGTGCACTCTCAGT
ACAATCTGCTCTGATGCCGCATAGTTAAGCCAGTATACACTCCGCTATCGCTACGTGACTGGGTCATGGC
TGCGCCCCGACACCCGCCAACACCCGCTGACGCGCCCTGACGGGCTTGTCTGCTCCCGGCATCCGCTTAC
AGACAAGCTGTGACCGTCTCCGGGAGCTGCATGTGTCAGAGGTTTTCACCGTCATCACCGAAACGCGCGA
GGCAGCTGCGGTAAAGCTCATCAGCGTGGTCGTGAAGCGATTCACAGATGTCTGCCTGTTCATCCGCGTC
CAGCTCGTTGAGTTTCTCCAGAAGCGTTAATGTCTGGCTTCTGATAAAGCGGGCCATGTTAAGGGCGGTT
TTTTCCTGTTTGGTCACTGATGCCTCCGTGTAAGGGGGATTTCTGTTCATGGGGGTAATGATACCGATGA
AACGAGAGAGGATGCTCACGATACGGGTTACTGATGATGAACATGCCCGGTTACTGGAACGTTGTGAGGG
TAAACAACTGGCGGTATGGATGCGGCGGGACCAGAGAAAAATCACTCAGGGTCAATGCCAGCGCTTCGTT
AATACAGATGTAGGTGTTCCACAGGGTAGCCAGCAGCATCCTGCGATGCAGATCCGGAACATAATGGTGC
AGGGCGCTGACTTCCGCGTTTCCAGACTTTACGAAACACGGAAACCGAAGACCATTCATGTTGTTGCTCA
GGTCGCAGACGTTTTGCAGCAGCAGTCGCTTCACGTTCGCTCGCGTATCGGTGATTCATTCTGCTAACCA
GTAAGGCAACCCCGCCAGCCTAGCCGGGTCCTCAACGACAGGAGCACGATCATGCGCACCCGTGGGGCCG
CCATGCCGGCGATAATGGCCTGCTTCTCGCCGAAACGTTTGGTGGCGGGACCAGTGACGAAGGCTTGAGC
GAGGGCGTGCAAGATTCCGAATACCGCAAGCGACAGGCCGATCATCGTCGCGCTCCAGCGAAAGCGGTCC
TCGCCGAAAATGACCCAGAGCGCTGCCGGCACCTGTCCTACGAGTTGCATGATAAAGAAGACAGTCATAA
GTGCGGCGACGATAGTCATGCCCCGCGCCCACCGGAAGGAGCTGACTGGGTTGAAGGCTCTCAAGGGCAT
CGGTCGAGATCCCGGTGCCTAATGAGTGAGCTAACTTACATTAATTGCGTTGCGCTCACTGCCCGCTTTC
CAGTCGGGAAACCTGTCGTGCCAGCTGCATTAATGAATCGGCCAACGCGCGGGGAGAGGCGGTTTGCGTA
TTGGGCGCCAGGGTGGTTTTTCTTTTCACCAGTGAGACGGGCAACAGCTGATTGCCCTTCACCGCCTGGC
CCTGAGAGAGTTGCAGCAAGCGGTCCACGCTGGTTTGCCCCAGCAGGCGAAAATCCTGTTTGATGGTGGT
TAACGGCGGGATATAACATGAGCTGTCTTCGGTATCGTCGTATCCCACTACCGAGATATCCGCACCAACG
CGCAGCCCGGACTCGGTAATGGCGCGCATTGCGCCCAGCGCCATCTGATCGTTGGCAACCAGCATCGCAG
TGGGAACGATGCCCTCATTCAGCATTTGCATGGTTTGTTGAAAACCGGACATGGCACTCCAGTCGCCTTC
CCGTTCCGCTATCGGCTGAATTTGATTGCGAGTGAGATATTTATGCCAGCCAGCCAGACGCAGACGCGCC
GAGACAGAACTTAATGGGCCCGCTAACAGCGCGATTTGCTGGTGACCCAATGCGACCAGATGCTCCACGC
CCAGTCGCGTACCGTCTTCATGGGAGAAAATAATACTGTTGATGGGTGTCTGGTCAGAGACATCAAGAAA
TAACGCCGGAACATTAGTGCAGGCAGCTTCCACAGCAATGGCATCCTGGTCATCCAGCGGATAGTTAATG
ATCAGCCCACTGACGCGTTGCGCGAGAAGATTGTGCACCGCCGCTTTACAGGCTTCGACGCCGCTTCGTT
CTACCATCGACACCACCACGCTGGCACCCAGTTGATCGGCGCGAGATTTAATCGCCGCGACAATTTGCGA
CGGCGCGTGCAGGGCCAGACTGGAGGTGGCAACGCCAATCAGCAACGACTGTTTGCCCGCCAGTTGTTGT
GCCACGCGGTTGGGAATGTAATTCAGCTCCGCCATCGCCGCTTCCACTTTTTCCCGCGTTTTCGCAGAAA
CGTGGCTGGCCTGGTTCACCACGCGGGAAACGGTCTGATAAGAGACACCGGCATACTCTGCGACATCGTA
TAACGTTACTGGTTTCACATTCACCACCCTGAATTGACTCTCTTCCGGGCGCTATCATGCCATACCGCGA
AAGGTTTTGCGCCATTCGATGGTGTCCGGGATCTCGACGCTCTCCCTTATGCGACTCCTGCATTAGGAAG
CAGCCCAGTAGTAGGTTGAGGCCGTTGAGCACCGCCGCCGCAAGGAATGGTGCATGCAAGGAGATGGCGC
CCAACAGTCCCCCGGCCACGGGGCCTGCCACCATACCCACGCCGAAACAAGCGCTCATGAGCCCGAAGTG
GCGAGCCCGATCTTCCCCATCGGTGATGTCGGCGATATAGGCGCCAGCAACCGCACCTGTGGCGCCGGTG
ATGCCGGCCACGATGCGTCCGGCGTAGAGGATCGAGATCTCGATCCCGCGAAATATGGTAATACGACTCA
CTATAGGGGAATTGTGAGCGGATAACAATTCCAAGGAGATATACAATGCACCACCACCACCACCACGCAA
TGAATAATGACATGAACTTTGCGAGCAACTCAGTTAGTCGCGCGGCGCAGTGGCGTACCCAGGCAGATAA
GAACAACCCAGCCGGTGCCTTATTCGCAAATGAGTTTGCCGAAGCGGATATCATTGGCGGGACCGATATG
CTGGTTACGGACTGTGCAATGTGTACCGGCAGCATTAAGAATACCATCCATATTTACTGCGCTTAAGGCC
TTTCTGCCCGAAGTTTCGATGGACTGGTGCCAACGCGCAGGCATAGTTTTAGGAGAATTATTCGGGGGCA
GTGACAACCAACATCTCGGGTCCGGTCTAGCATAACCCCTTGGGGCCTCTAAACGGGTCTTGAGGGGTTT
TTTGCCCTTAATACGACTCACTATAGGGGAATTGTGAGCGGATAACAATTCCAAGGAGATATACAATGAC
CTCGTCAACTGATGCGGATGATTTTAGTGAAAGCCTGGGTTGTTTGATTGCCGATGCAATGGTTGATTTG
GCTGCTCGCTTGGCAGGTGTGGCGGGACTCACCTGCGCCGAACGTGGTGTAGTTGCCGATGCGACGCGTG
CGTCCCTGACAGAGGCTTTGCATGGTCGTCTCGGACGTGTCTTACTGCTTGAACTGCACGCGGCAGTTGA
AGATGGCCTGCTCGTGGCAGCTGATTCGGCAGGCCGTTGGCATGAATTTATTGAACGTAGTTCGAGTCCA
GCCTTTTGGGAAGAATTGACTACACATTATCCCACTCTGATGGATCGTGTGAATCGTTTAGTTGAACAAC
GTTGTGCGTCCGCTCTGGCATTTGCTACTCATTTTGCAACCGATCGTGAAGCCTTGGACGTCTTTCGTGG
AAGTCCCTTGGGAGAACTGGTAGCCCTGGCTATCGGTGCGGGAGATTCTCACCGCGGTGGCCGCACCGTG
GCACTGGTGACATGTGCTCGTGGGCGCATCGTGTACAAACCACGTAGCGTGGGAATCGATGCCGCGCTTT
CCCGTTTTATTGAACCATTAACAGCACAAGGTGCTAGTTTGCGTGTCCCGCCAGTTGTGGAACGCGATGG
TTATGGCTGGGCTGCATTCGTTGAACATCGTTATGCTGCGGATGATGGCGAGCTTTCGCGCTTTTACCGC
GGATTGGGTGAATGGTTAGCCGTTATGCGTTTGCTTGGCGGTTCTGATCTGCATGCGGAAAACTTGATCG
CACATGGCGCACATCCGTTCGTCATTGATTGTGAAACTTTATTTACCCCGCATCCGCCTGTGACCCCGTC
TGGTATGGGTTTAGCCCATGATCGTGCAGTAGGGATGGTCGAAGGCTCGGTTCTGTCAATGGGTTTCTTA
CCTGGACGTGGTGCGGCTCTGGCCTGGCGTGGCGTTGATTCGAGCGGCATGGGTGCGCTGCCAGGCCAAC
AACCTTCAGTGGAAGTCCCGGCCATTGTTGATGCAGGGACGGATCGTGCACGTCTGGGGACCGTCATGGT
TGAACCTGGCGGTGCAGCCAACCATCCATCACGCGCACCTGCACTGGCCGCTCATTGGCCGAAGGTTGTT
GAAGGCTTCGATCAGGTGACAGCGTGGTTACGTAGTGAGGACGCAGCAGGAAAACTTGCTGATCGCTTAC
GTGCATTTGCAGGTTGTGAAGTTCGTGCTGTTGTCCGCAGCACCGAGGTTTATGCGGAACTGGCCCGTAT
GTTATGGCATCCGGTTAGCTTACACGCACGCGATGAAGCGACGCATCGCGCAGCTGCATTGTTGCGCCGC
ATGGGATTAAATCGTGCGATTTCACCGGATCGCGACGACGTTATTGCGGCCGAAATTGCGGACCTGTTGG
ATGGTGACATTCCTTTATTTTCGACAATCGTGTCAGAAGGTCGTCTTAGTGGCCCGCGTGGCACGTCTTG
GCTGGATCCGCGTGATTTAGCTGAAGATGCACTGCGTCGTTGGCGCGAAGCAGATTTAGCGCTGGAACGT
CAAGCTATTCGTGCGAGCTTAGCCAGTGCTTATGCGGACGGGGATCGTGATGAGGCCCACGTTTCATTGC
GTCCAGTGCGTTTGGCACTTCATGATCTGGATCGTCGCCGTCGTTTGCTGGCCGCGGGCGTAATGAAAGA
TATTGTACGTCGTGCGATCCGTGGAGATGACGGTTCCGTGGCTTGGATTGCGTCAGTGTTAGGTCCAAAT
GGTCGTTCAGTTCAGCCGATTGCGCAGGATGTCTATGGCGGTATTGCGGGAATTGCGTTATTAGCCCATG
GATATACACGTGAACGCGATGCAGAACGCGCAGATGATGTTGCAGAAATTGATGCAATTGCAGCAGCCGC
GGTGGATACTATGCGCTGGGCCGAGGCTCAACTTTGGGAACGTCGTACGCACGTTGCCCGTCCACGTCCC
GTTCCACCTGGTGGATACATTGGCTTGGGGAGCCAAATTGCGAGCTGGCTTTTATTAGAGGCTTGGGGCG
CAACAGCAGCGGGTGAAGGTGTGGAACGTGCACAACGTCTGGCCGGTTTGATTGCAGAGAGTGTGGCAGC
GGATGATACACGTGATTTATTGACTGGTTCGAGCGGTGCTATTGCCCCATTGTTAACTTTACATGAACGT
ACTAAAGACGCACGTCACCTGACACAGGCCGTTACAGTAGGCGACGCATTAATTGAAGCAGCCCGTCGTC
AGGATGGACGCGCCTGGTGGCCTCATGAGCGTTGGCCGGACGGTTTGGGCGGTTTTGCCCACGGTAGCAC
TGGTATTGGATGGGCACTGGCGAAATTGGCTCAAGCCAGCGGCCAAGATCGTTTTCTGGCCATGTCGCGT
GCAGCTCTTGCGTTTGATGCATCACTGTTTGATCCAGTTACCGGCTGGCGTGATCTTCGTGGCGGTGATC
CTGCAGCGGCTTGGTGTCATGGTGCAGTCGGCATTGGACTTGCATTGGCAGATCTCGATCCTGCGTTGGA
CAATGCAGATCGTCGTGCCCAGTTTCGTGTTGCGTCAACTTTAGCGTGGCAGAATGGGATCGGCGGTGGA
CATGGTTTATGTCATGGCGATATGGGCGCATGGGAATTGTTAGACATTGCGGTGCGTACTGGTTTCGCCC
CGGCCGGATGTGACAGTGACACCCTTAAGGCGACCATTATTGGCTCAATCGAAAGCCACGGTGCACGTTG
TGGTCGTCAAAGCGAGGATCTTAGTCCGGGTCTGATTGCCGGCTTAGGTGGCGTCGCATGGCAACTGCTT
CGCATGCACCCTGAGAGTGCACTCCCGAGCGTATTGTTACCATCTTTTGCTAATCAAACATCAACCCGTT
CTGCGCATAGTGATAATGTTCCTAGTCCGCCGCCCATGACTGTGGCCGCATCAACTTCTTTAGGATAACG
GTCTAGCATAACCCCTTGGGGCCTCTAAACGGGTCTTGAGGGGTTTTTTGAGCGCTGAAAGGAGGAACTA
TATCCGGATTGGCGAATGGG
[124 nt withheld, positions 7021-7144]
C
[91 nt withheld, positions 7146-7236]
A
[49 nt withheld, positions 7238-7286]
CCTTTGACGTTGGAGTCCACGTTCTTT
[37 nt withheld, positions 7314-7350]
ACCCTATCTCGGTCTATTCTTTTGATTTATAAGGGATTTTGCCGATTTCGGCCTATTGGTTAAAAAATGA
GCTGATTTAACAAAAATTTAACGCGAATTTTAACAAAATATTAACGCTTACAATTTAGGTGGCACTTTTC
GGGGAAATGTGCGCGGAACCCCTATTTGTTTATTTTTCTAAATACATTCAAATATGTATCCGCTCATGAA
TTAATTCTTAGAAAAACTCATCGAGCATCAAATGAAACTGCAATTTATTCATATCAGGATTATCAATACC
ATATTTTTGAAAAAGCCGTTTCTGTAATGAAGGAGAAAACTCACCGAGGCAGTTCCATAGGATGGCAAGA
TCCTGGTATCGGTCTGCGATTCCGACTCGTCCAACATCAATACAACCTATTAATTTCCCCTCGTCAAAAA
TAAGGTTATCAAGTGAGAAATCACCATGAGTGACGACTGAATCCGGTGAGAATGGCAAAAGTTTATGCAT
TTCTTTCCAGACTTGTTCAACAGGCCAGCCATTACGCTCGTCATCAAAATCACTCGCATCAACCAAACCG
TTATTCATTCGTGATTGCGCCTGAGCGAGACGAAATACGCGATCGCTGTTAAAAGGACAATTACAAACAG
GAATCGAATGCAACCGGCGCAGGAACACTGCCAGCGCATCAACAATATTTTCACCTGAATCAGGATATTC
TTCTAATACCTGGAATGCTGTTTTCCCGGGGATCGCAGTGGTGAGTAACCATGCATCATCAGGAGTACGG
ATAAAATGCTTGATGGTCGGAAGAGGCATAAATTCCGTCAGCCAGTTTAGTCTGACCATCTCATCTGTAA
CATCATTGGCAACGCTACCTTTGCCATGTTTCAGAAACAACTCTGGCGCATCGGGCTTCCCATACAATCG
ATAGATTGTCGCACCTGATTGCCCGACATTATCGCGAGCCCATTTATACCCATATAAATCAGCATCCATG
TTGGAATTTAATCGCGGCCTAGAGCAAGACGTTTCCCGTTGAATATGGCTCATAACACCCCTTGTATTAC
TGTTTATGTAAGCAGACAGTTTTATTGTTCATGACCAAAATCCCTTAACGTGAGTTTTCGTTCCACTGAG
CGTCAGACCCCGTAGAAAAGATCAAAGGATCTTC
